Addgene plasmid #123005: R018
Purpose: contains the chaperonin-60 universal target from phytoplasma baceria; used as a control for development of molecular diagnostic assays
Depositing lab: Tim Dumonceaux. Depositing organization: Agriculture and Agri-Food Canada, Saskatoon, SK.
Backbone
  Vector backbone: pGEM-T Easy
  Backbone manufacturer: Promega
  Vector type: molecular diagnostic assay control
Growth in bacteria
  Bacterial resistance: Ampicillin, 100 μg/mL
  Growth temperature: 37°C
  Growth strain: DH5alpha
  Copy number: High Copy
Gene/Insert
  Gene/Insert name: chaperonin-60 universal target (alt name: MH279495)
  Insert size (bp): 555
  Cloning method: Unknown
Terms and licenses: Academic/Nonprofit Terms; Industry Terms: Not Available to Industry
Depositor comments: Cloning method is T-vector cloning of a PCR product
How to cite: R018 was a gift from Tim Dumonceaux (Addgene plasmid # 123005 ; http://n2t.net/addgene:123005 ; RRID:Addgene_123005)
