[The description below was written by a language model from this plasmid's Addgene catalogue record and pLannotate feature annotations shown in this document.]
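Description:
R018 is a small bacterial cloning plasmid (3,625 nt in the sequenced record) built on the Promega pGEM-T Easy backbone and intended as a template control for molecular diagnostic assay development rather than for expression. It is maintained in E. coli at high copy from a ColE1/pUC-type origin and selected with ampicillin through the β-lactamase gene and its native promoter. The backbone also carries an f1 phage origin, which allows single-stranded DNA production, and short remnants annotated as bom and lacI fragments.

The insert is the chaperonin-60 (cpn60, groEL) universal target region from a phytoplasma, listed as 555 bp and introduced by T-vector (TA) cloning of a PCR product. The feature table annotates it as a groL fragment with best similarity to the chaperonin of Aster yellows witches'-broom phytoplasma; the annotated span is somewhat longer than the stated insert size, probably reflecting primer or flanking sequence, and the record does not otherwise specify the phytoplasma strain of origin. The fragment sits in the multiple cloning site between opposing T7 and SP6 promoters, which would permit in vitro transcription of either strand. It interrupts the lacZα region driven by the lac promoter with its operator and CAP site, the arrangement used for blue/white screening of recombinants. A short hit to a hornet peptide next to the insert is almost certainly a spurious annotation of polylinker sequence.

The plasmid provides a defined, renewable source of the cpn60 target sequence, useful as a positive control or standard when designing and validating phytoplasma detection and typing assays.
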