Features (pLannotate 1.2.2; 14 found; start..end, strand, type, name):
      1..19      +  promoter       T7 promoter: promoter for bacteriophage T7 RNA polymerase
     79..687     +  CDS            groL (fragment): CH60_AYWBP - Also known as groEL From Aster yellows witches'-broom phytoplasma (strain AYWB).
    693..755     -  CDS            VESPI_VESMG (fragment): Experimental evidence at protein level: Swiss-Prot protein existence level 1. Shows contractile activity on isolated ileum smooth muscle. From Vespa magnifica (Hornet).
    767..785     -  promoter       SP6 promoter: promoter for bacteriophage SP6 RNA polymerase
    827..843     -  protein_bind   lac operator: The lac repressor binds to the lac operator to inhibit transcription in E. coli. This inhibition can be relieved by adding lactose or isopropyl-β-D-thiogalactopyranoside (IPTG). lac repressor encoded by lacI
    851..881     -  promoter       lac promoter: promoter for the E. coli lac operon
    896..917     -  protein_bind   CAP binding site: CAP binding activates transcription in the presence of cAMP. E. coli catabolite activator protein
    930..1022    -  CDS            lacI (fragment): lac repressor; lacI; The lac repressor binds to the lac operator to inhibit transcription in E. coli. This inhibition can be relieved by adding lactose or isopropyl-β-D-thiogalactopyranoside (IPTG).
   1205..1793    -  rep_origin     ori: high-copy-number ColE1/pMB1/pBR322/pUC origin of replication
   1964..2824    -  CDS            AmpR: β-lactamase; bla; confers resistance to ampicillin, carbenicillin, and related antibiotics
   2825..2929    -  promoter       AmpR promoter: bla
   2956..3006    +  misc_feature   bom (fragment): basis of mobility region from pBR322
   3034..3462    -  rep_origin     f1 ori (sequence partly withheld): f1 bacteriophage origin of replication; arrow indicates direction of (+) strand synthesis
   3466..3623    -  CDS            lacZα (fragment): LacZα fragment of β-galactosidase; lacZ fragment
>Addgene plasmid #123005 | R018 | addgene full sequence | sequence record 248901 | Addgene NGS Result
TAATACGACTCACTATAGGGCGAATTGGGCCCGACGTCGCATGCTCCCGGCCGCCATGGCGGCCGCGGGA
ATTCGATTGATGGGGCGGGGGATGGGACGACGACAGCTGTTTTATTAGGTCAGAGTATGATTCGTAAAGG
TTTTGAAGCTTTAGACACAGGTGGTTTTAAAGGGGTTCTTTTAAAACAAGGTATTTTAGAAGCATCTCGT
GTAGTAGCTCAACAACTTTTATCCAAATCTCGTTCTGTTAATACTCAAGAAGAAATCGAAAATGTTGCTA
CTATTTCGTCTGGTAGCTTAGAAACAGGAAAAATTGTAGCTGCTGCTATTGAAAAAGTAGGTAAAACAGG
AGTTGTTAATGTGGACGAATCTAAGAGTTTTGAAACTGTATTAGATGTTGTTGAAGGTATGCAATTCGAA
AAAGGTTATGTGTCTCCTTATTTTGTAGTAAATCAAAAAGATTCTTTAATAGAATTAGAACAAGCTGCTA
TTTTAATTACTGATCATAAGATTAATAGTATATTCGAAATTAATCGTATTTTAGAATATTCATTAAGTAA
TAGAGTTCCTTTACTAATTATTGCTGAATCTTTTGATAATGAAATGGTAAGTATTTTGGTCGCTAATAAA
AAAGGTAATTACTTAAATGCAGTTGCAGTTGAAGCCCCAGGTTTTGGCGACCACCAAATCACTAGTGAAT
TCGCGGCCGCCTGCAGGTCGACCATATGGGAGAGCTCCCAACGCGTTGGATGCATAGCTTGAGTATTCTA
TAGTGTCACCTAAATAGCTTGGCGTAATCATGGTCATAGCTGTTTCCTGTGTGAAATTGTTATCCGCTCA
CAATTCCACACAACATACGAGCCGGAAGCATAAAGTGTAAAGCCTGGGGTGCCTAATGAGTGAGCTAACT
CACATTAATTGCGTTGCGCTCACTGCCCGCTTTCCAGTCGGGAAACCTGTCGTGCCAGCTGCATTAATGA
ATCGGCCAACGCGCGGGGAGAGGCGGTTTGCGTATTGGGCGCTCTTCCGCTTCCTCGCTCACTGACTCGC
TGCGCTCGGTCGTTCGGCTGCGGCGAGCGGTATCAGCTCACTCAAAGGCGGTAATACGGTTATCCACAGA
ATCAGGGGATAACGCAGGAAAGAACATGTGAGCAAAAGGCCAGCAAAAGGCCAGGAACCGTAAAAAGGCC
GCGTTGCTGGCGTTTTTCCATAGGCTCCGCCCCCCTGACGAGCATCACAAAAATCGACGCTCAAGTCAGA
GGTGGCGAAACCCGACAGGACTATAAAGATACCAGGCGTTTCCCCCTGGAAGCTCCCTCGTGCGCTCTCC
TGTTCCGACCCTGCCGCTTACCGGATACCTGTCCGCCTTTCTCCCTTCGGGAAGCGTGGCGCTTTCTCAT
AGCTCACGCTGTAGGTATCTCAGTTCGGTGTAGGTCGTTCGCTCCAAGCTGGGCTGTGTGCACGAACCCC
CCGTTCAGCCCGACCGCTGCGCCTTATCCGGTAACTATCGTCTTGAGTCCAACCCGGTAAGACACGACTT
ATCGCCACTGGCAGCAGCCACTGGTAACAGGATTAGCAGAGCGAGGTATGTAGGCGGTGCTACAGAGTTC
TTGAAGTGGTGGCCTAACTACGGCTACACTAGAAGAACAGTATTTGGTATCTGCGCTCTGCTGAAGCCAG
TTACCTTCGGAAAAAGAGTTGGTAGCTCTTGATCCGGCAAACAAACCACCGCTGGTAGCGGTGGTTTTTT
TGTTTGCAAGCAGCAGATTACGCGCAGAAAAAAAGGATCTCAAGAAGATCCTTTGATCTTTTCTACGGGG
TCTGACGCTCAGTGGAACGAAAACTCACGTTAAGGGATTTTGGTCATGAGATTATCAAAAAGGATCTTCA
CCTAGATCCTTTTAAATTAAAAATGAAGTTTTAAATCAATCTAAAGTATATATGAGTAAACTTGGTCTGA
CAGTTACCAATGCTTAATCAGTGAGGCACCTATCTCAGCGATCTGTCTATTTCGTTCATCCATAGTTGCC
TGACTCCCCGTCGTGTAGATAACTACGATACGGGAGGGCTTACCATCTGGCCCCAGTGCTGCAATGATAC
CGCGAGACCCACGCTCACCGGCTCCAGATTTATCAGCAATAAACCAGCCAGCCGGAAGGGCCGAGCGCAG
AAGTGGTCCTGCAACTTTATCCGCCTCCATCCAGTCTATTAATTGTTGCCGGGAAGCTAGAGTAAGTAGT
TCGCCAGTTAATAGTTTGCGCAACGTTGTTGCCATTGCTACAGGCATCGTGGTGTCACGCTCGTCGTTTG
GTATGGCTTCATTCAGCTCCGGTTCCCAACGATCAAGGCGAGTTACATGATCCCCCATGTTGTGCAAAAA
AGCGGTTAGCTCCTTCGGTCCTCCGATCGTTGTCAGAAGTAAGTTGGCCGCAGTGTTATCACTCATGGTT
ATGGCAGCACTGCATAATTCTCTTACTGTCATGCCATCCGTAAGATGCTTTTCTGTGACTGGTGAGTACT
CAACCAAGTCATTCTGAGAATAGTGTATGCGGCGACCGAGTTGCTCTTGCCCGGCGTCAATACGGGATAA
TACCGCGCCACATAGCAGAACTTTAAAAGTGCTCATCATTGGAAAACGTTCTTCGGGGCGAAAACTCTCA
AGGATCTTACCGCTGTTGAGATCCAGTTCGATGTAACCCACTCGTGCACCCAACTGATCTTCAGCATCTT
TTACTTTCACCAGCGTTTCTGGGTGAGCAAAAACAGGAAGGCAAAATGCCGCAAAAAAGGGAATAAGGGC
GACACGGAAATGTTGAATACTCATACTCTTCCTTTTTCAATATTATTGAAGCATTTATCAGGGTTATTGT
CTCATGAGCGGATACATATTTGAATGTATTTAGAAAAATAAACAAATAGGGGTTCCGCGCACATTTCCCC
GAAAAGTGCCACCTGATGCGGTGTGAAATACCGCACAGATGCGTAAGGAGAAAATACCGCATCAGGAAAT
TGTAAGCGTTAATATTTTGTTAAAATTCGCGTTAAATTTTTGTTAAATCAGCTCATTTTTTAACCAATAG
GCCGAAATCGGCAAAATCCCTTATAAATCAAAAGAATAGACCGAGATAGGGT
[37 nt withheld, positions 3133-3169]
AAAGAACGTGGACTCCAACGTCAAAGG
[49 nt withheld, positions 3197-3245]
T
[91 nt withheld, positions 3247-3337]
G
[124 nt withheld, positions 3339-3462]
CCATTCGCCATTCAGGCTGCGCAACTGTTGGGAAGGGCGATCGGTGCGGGCCTCTTCGCTATTACGCCAG
CTGGCGAAAGGGGGATGTGCTGCAAGGCGATTAAGTTGGGTAACGCCAGGGTTTTCCCAGTCACGACGTT
GTAAAACGACGGCCAGTGAATTG
