>Addgene plasmid #123005 | R018 | depositor partial sequence | sequence record 234890 | R018
GCTGTTTTATTAGGTCAGAGTATGATTCGTAAAGGTTTTGAAGCTTTAGACACAGGTGGTTTTAAAGGGG
TTCTTTTAAAACAAGGTATTTTAGAAGCATCTCGTGTAGTAGCTCAACAACTTTTATCCAAATCTCGTTC
TGTTAATACTCAAGAAGAAATCGAAAATGTTGCTACTATTTCGTCTGGTAGCTTAGAAACAGGAAAAATT
GTAGCTGCTGCTATTGAAAAAGTAGGTAAAACAGGAGTTGTTAATGTGGACGAATCTAAGAGTTTTGAAA
CTGTATTAGATGTTGTTGAAGGTATGCAATTCGAAAAAGGTTATGTGTCTCCTTATTTTGTAGTAAATCA
AAAAGATTCTTTAATAGAATTAGAACAAGCTGCTATTTTAATTACTGATCATAAGATTAATAGTATATTC
GAAATTAATCGTATTTTAGAATATTCATTAAGTAATAGAGTTCCTTTACTAATTATTGCTGAATCTTTTG
ATAATGAAATGGTAAGTATTTTGGTCGCTAATAAAAAAGGTAATTACTTAAATGCAGTTGCAGTT
